>Addgene plasmid #141724 | TFORF0830 | addgene full sequence | sequence record 404251 | Addgene NGS Result
TTAATGTAGTCTTATGCAATACTCTTGTAGTCTTGCAACATGGTAACGATGAGTTAGCAACATGCCTTAC
AAGGAGAGAAAAAGCACCGTGCATGCCGATTGGTGGAAGTAAGGTGGTACGATCGTGCCTTATTAGGAAG
GCAACAGACGGGTCTGACATGGATTGGACGAACCACTGAATTGCCGCATTGCAGAGATATTGTATTTAAG
TGCCTAGCTCGATACATAAACGGGTCTCTCTGGTTAGACCAGATCTGAGCCTGGGAGCTCTCTGGCTAAC
TAGGGAACCCACTGCTTAAGCCTCAATAAAGCTTGCCTTGAGTGCTTCAAGTAGTGTGTGCCCGTCTGTT
GTGTGACTCTGGTAACTAGAGATCCCTCAGACCCTTTTAGTCAGTGTGGAAAATCTCTAGCAGTGGCGCC
CGAACAGGGACTTGAAAGCGAAAGGGAAACCAGAGGAGCTCTCTCGACGCAGGACTCGGCTTGCTGAAGC
GCGCACGGCAAGAGGCGAGGGGCGGCGACTGGTGAGTACGCCAAAAATTTTGACTAGCGGAGGCTAGAAG
GAGAGAGATGGGTGCGAGAGCGTCAGTATTAAGCGGGGGAGAATTAGATCGCGATGGGAAAAAATTCGGT
TAAGGCCAGGGGGAAAGAAAAAATATAAATTAAAACATATAGTATGGGCAAGCAGGGAGCTAGAACGATT
CGCAGTTAATCCTGGCCTGTTAGAAACATCAGAAGGCTGTAGACAAATACTGGGACAGCTACAACCATCC
CTTCAGACAGGATCAGAAGAACTTAGATCATTATATAATACAGTAGCAACCCTCTATTGTGTGCATCAAA
GGATAGAGATAAAAGACACCAAGGAAGCTTTAGACAAGATAGAGGAAGAGCAAAACAAAAGTAAGACCAC
CGCACAGCAAGCGGCCGCTGATCTTCAGACCTGGAGGAGGAGATATGAGGGACAATTGGAGAAGTGAATT
ATATAAATATAAAGTAGTAAAAATTGAACCATTAGGAGTAGCACCCACCAAGGCAAAGAGAAGAGTGGTG
CAGAGAGAAAAAAGAGCAGTGGGAATAGGAGCTTTGTTCCTTGGGTTCTTGGGAGCAGCAGGAAGCACTA
TGGGCGCAGCGTCAATGACGCTGACGGTACAGGCCAGACAATTATTGTCTGGTATAGTGCAGCAGCAGAA
CAATTTGCTGAGGGCTATTGAGGCGCAACAGCATCTGTTGCAACTCACAGTCTGGGGCATCAAGCAGCTC
CAGGCAAGAATCCTGGCTGTGGAAAGATACCTAAAGGATCAACAGCTCCTGGGGATTTGGGGTTGCTCTG
GAAAACTCATTTGCACCACTGCTGTGCCTTGGAATGCTAGTTGGAGTAATAAATCTCTGGAACAGATTTG
GAATCACACGACCTGGATGGAGTGGGACAGAGAAATTAACAATTACACAAGCTTAATACACTCCTTAATT
GAAGAATCGCAAAACCAGCAAGAAAAGAATGAACAAGAATTATTGGAATTAGATAAATGGGCAAGTTTGT
GGAATTGGTTTAACATAACAAATTGGCTGTGGTATATAAAATTATTCATAATGATAGTAGGAGGCTTGGT
AGGTTTAAGAATAGTTTTTGCTGTACTTTCTATAGTGAATAGAGTTAGGCAGGGATATTCACCATTATCG
TTTCAGACCCACCTCCCAACCCCGAGGGGACCCATGCATTGCATCTCAATTAGTCAGCAACCAGGTGTGG
AAAGTCCCCAGGCTCCCCAGCAGGCAGAAGTATGCAAAGCATGCGTCTCAATTAGTCAGCAACCATAGTC
CCGCCCCTAACTCCGCCCATCCCGCCCCTAACTCCGCCCAGTTCCGCCCATTCTCCGCCCCATGGCTGAC
TAATTTTTTTTATTTATGCAGAGGCCGAGGCCGCCTCGGCCTCTGAGCTATTCCAGAAGTAGTGAGGAGG
CTTTTTTGGAGGCCTAGGCTTTTGCAAAAAGCTTTCTAGAGGTACCACCGGAGCTTACCATGACCGAGTA
CAAGCCCACGGTGCGCCTCGCCACCCGCGACGACGTCCCCAGGGCCGTACGCACCCTCGCCGCCGCGTTC
GCCGACTACCCCGCCACGCGCCACACCGTCGATCCGGACCGCCACATCGAGCGGGTCACCGAGCTGCAAG
AACTCTTCCTCACGCGCGTCGGGCTCGACATCGGCAAGGTGTGGGTCGCGGACGACGGCGCCGCCGTGGC
GGTCTGGACCACGCCGGAGAGCGTCGAAGCGGGGGCGGTGTTCGCCGAGATCGGCCCGCGCATGGCCGAG
TTGAGCGGTTCCCGGCTGGCCGCGCAGCAACAGATGGAAGGCCTCCTGGCGCCGCACCGGCCCAAGGAGC
CCGCGTGGTTCCTGGCCACCGTCGGCGTCTCGCCCGACCACCAGGGCAAGGGTCTGGGCAGCGCCGTCGT
GCTCCCCGGAGTGGAGGCGGCCGAGCGCGCCGGGGTGCCCGCCTTCCTGGAGACCTCCGCGCCCCGCAAC
CTCCCCTTCTACGAGCGGCTCGGCTTCACCGTCACCGCCGACGTCGAGGTGCCCGAAGGACCGCGCACCT
GGTGCATGACCCGCAAGCCCGGTGCCAGTTAACGAATTCTAGATCTTGAGACAAATGGCAGTATTCATCC
ACAATTTTAAAAGAAAAGGGGGGATTGGGGGGTACAGTGCAGGGGAAAGAATAGTAGACATAATAGCAAC
AGACATACAAACTAAAGAATTACAAAAACAAATTACAAAAATTCAAAATTTTCGGGTTTATTACAGGGAC
AGCAGAGATCCACTTTGGCGCCGGCTCGAGGCCTGCAGGTGCAAAGATGGATAAAGTTTTAAACAGAGAG
GAATCTTTGCAGCTAATGGACCTTCTAGGTCTTGAAAGGAGTGGGAATTGGCTCCGGTGCCCGTCAGTGG
GCAGAGCGCACATCGCCCACAGTCCCCGAGAAGTTGGGGGGAGGGGTCGGCAATTGAACCGGTGCCTAGA
GAAGGTGGCGCGGGGTAAACTGGGAAAGTGATGTCGTGTACTGGCTCCGCCTTTTTCCCGAGGGTGGGGG
AGAACCGTATATAAGTGCAGTAGTCGCCGTGAACGTTCTTTTTCGCAACGGGTTTGCCGCCAGAACACAG
GTAAGTGCCGTGTGTGGTTCCCGCGGGCCTGGCCTCTTTACGGGTTATGGCCCTTGCGTGCCTTGAATTA
CTTCCACCTGGCTGCAGTACGTGATTCTTGATCCCGAGCTTCGGGTTGGAAGTGGGTGGGAGAGTTCGAG
GCCTTGCGCTTAAGGAGCCCCTTCGCCTCGTGCTTGAGTTGAGGCCTGGCCTGGGCGCTGGGGCCGCCGC
GTGCGAATCTGGTGGCACCTTCGCGCCTGTCTCGCTGCTTTCGATAAGTCTCTAGCCATTTAAAATTTTT
GATGACCTGCTGCGACGCTTTTTTTCTGGCAAGATAGTCTTGTAAATGCGGGCCAAGATCTGCACACTGG
TATTTCGGTTTTTGGGGCCGCGGGCGGCGACGGGGCCCGTGCGTCCCAGCGCACATGTTCGGCGAGGCGG
GGCCTGCGAGCGCGGCCACCGAGAATCGGACGGGGGTAGTCTCAAGCTGGCCGGCCTGCTCTGGTGCCTG
GCCTCGCGCCGCCGTGTATCGCCCCGCCCTGGGCGGCAAGGCTGGCCCGGTCGGCACCAGTTGCGTGAGC
GGAAAGATGGCCGCTTCCCGGCCCTGCTGCAGGGAGCTCAAAATGGAGGACGCGGCGCTCGGGAGAGCGG
GCGGGTGAGTCACCCACACAAAGGAAAAGGGCCTTTCCGTCCTCAGCCGTCGCTTCATGTGACTCCACGG
AGTACCGGGCGCCGTCCAGGCACCTCGATTAGTTCTCGAGCTTTTGGAGTACGTCGTCTTTAGGTTGGGG
GGAGGGGTTTTATGCGATGGAGTTTCCCCACACTGAGTGGGTGGAGACTGAAGTTAGGCCAGCTTGGCAC
TTGATGTAATTCTCCTTGGAATTTGCCCTTTTTGAGTTTGGATCTTGGTTCATTCTCAAGCCTCAGACAG
TGGTTCAAAGTTTTTTTCTTCCATTTCAGGTGTCGTGAGGCTAGCACCGCCACCATGGGTAGCAACAGTG
GGCAGGCTGGCCGCCACATCTATAAATCCCTAGCTGATGATGGCCCCTTTGACTCTGTGGAGCCGCCTAA
AAGACCCACCAGCAGACTCATCATGCACAGCATGGCCATGTTCGGAAGAGAGTTCTGCTACGCGGTGGAG
GCAGCGTATGTGACCCCAGTCCTGCTCAGCGTAGGTCTGCCCAGCAGCCTGTACAGCATTGTGTGGTTCC
TCAGCCCCATCCTGGGATTCCTGCTGCAGCCCGTGGTCGGATCGGCCAGCGACCACTGCCGGTCCAGGTG
GGGCCGCCGGAGACCCTACATCCTCACCCTGGGAGTCATGATGCTCGTGGGCATGGCTCTGTACCTCAAT
GGGGCTACTGTTGTAGCAGCTTTGATTGCTAACCCAAGGAGGAAGCTGGTTTGGGCCATAAGTGTCACCA
TGATAGGTGTCGTTCTCTTTGATTTTGCTGCCGACTTCATTGATGGGCCCATCAAAGCCTACTTATTTGA
TGTCTGCTCCCATCAGGACAAGGAGAAGGGCCTCCACTACCATGCCCTCTTCACAGACTCGCAGGGCAAT
GACATTAAAGTCACTGCTGAGAGCACTGGTGAACATGCCTCCTCACTACCGCTACCTTTGCATCAGCCAC
CTCATTGGATGGACAGCCTTCCTGTCCAACATGCTGTTCTTCACAGATTTCATGGGCCAGATTGTGTACC
GCGGGGATCCCTATAGTAATGAACTAGTCCGTAACTTGAAAGTATTTCGATTTCTTGGCTTTATATATCT
TGTGGAAAGGACGAACGAGGCGCTGCGATGTTGATCATACGCGTTAAGTCGACAATCAACCTCTGGATTA
CAAAATTTGTGAAAGATTGACTGGTATTCTTAACTATGTTGCTCCTTTTACGCTATGTGGATACGCTGCT
TTAATGCCTTTGTATCATGCTATTGCTTCCCGTATGGCTTTCATTTTCTCCTCCTTGTATAAATCCTGGT
TGCTGTCTCTTTATGAGGAGTTGTGGCCCGTTGTCAGGCAACGTGGCGTGGTGTGCACTGTGTTTGCTGA
CGCAACCCCCACTGGTTGGGGCATTGCCACCACCTGTCAGCTCCTTTCCGGGACTTTCGCTTTCCCCCTC
CCTATTGCCACGGCGGAACTCATCGCCGCCTGCCTTGCCCGCTGCTGGACAGGGGCTCGGCTGTTGGGCA
CTGACAATTCCGTGGTGTTGTCGGGGAAATCATCGTCCTTTCCTTGGCTGCTCGCCTGTGTTGCCACCTG
GATTCTGCGCGGGACGTCCTTCTGCTACGTCCCTTCGGCCCTCAATCCAGCGGACCTTCCTTCCCGCGGC
CTGCTGCCGGCTCTGCGGCCTCTTCCGCGTCTTCGCCTTCGCCCTCAGACGAGTCGGATCTCCCTTTGGG
CCGCCTCCCCGCGTCGACTTTAAGACCAATGACTTACAAGGCAGCTGTAGATCTTAGCCACTTTTTAAAA
GAAAAGGGGGGACTGGAAGGGCTAATTCACTCCCAACGAAGACAAGATCTGCTTTTTGCTTGTACTGGGT
CTCTCTGGTTAGACCAGATCTGAGCCTGGGAGCTCTCTGGCTAACTAGGGAACCCACTGCTTAAGCCTCA
ATAAAGCTTGCCTTGAGTGCTTCAAGTAGTGTGTGCCCGTCTGTTGTGTGACTCTGGTAACTAGAGATCC
CTCAGACCCTTTTAGTCAGTGTGGAAAATCTCTAGCAGTACGTATAGTAGTTCATGTCATCTTATTATTC
AGTATTTATAACTTGCAAAGAAATGAATATCAGAGAGTGAGAGGAACTTGTTTATTGCAGCTTATAATGG
TTACAAATAAAGCAATAGCATCACAAATTTCACAAATAAAGCATTTTTTTCACTGCATTCTAGTTGTGGT
TTGTCCAAACTCATCAATGTATCTTATCATGTCTGGCTCTAGCTATCCCGCCCCTAACTCCGCCCATCCC
GCCCCTAACTCCGCCCAGTTCCGCCCATTCTCCGCCCCATGGCTGACTAATTTTTTTTATTTATGCAGAG
GCCGAGGCCGCCTCGGCCTCTGAGCTATTCCAGAAGTAGTGAGGAGGCTTTTTTGGAGGCCTAGGGACGT
ACCCAATTCGCCCTATAGTGAGTCGTATTACGCGCGCTCACTGGCCGTCGTTTTACAACGTCGTGACTGG
GAAAACCCTGGCGTTACCCAACTTAATCGCCTTGCAGCACATCCCCCTTTCGCCAGCTGGCGTAATAGCG
AAGAGGCCCGCACCGATCGCCCTTCCCAACAGTTGCGCAGCCTGAATGGCGAATGGG
[124 nt withheld, positions 6428-6551]
C
[91 nt withheld, positions 6553-6643]
A
[49 nt withheld, positions 6645-6693]
CCTTTGACGTTGGAGTCCACGTTCTTT
[37 nt withheld, positions 6721-6757]
ACCCTATCTCGGTCTATTCTTTTGATTTATAAGGGATTTTGCCGATTTCGGCCTATTGGTTAAAAAATGA
GCTGATTTAACAAAAATTTAACGCGAATTTTAACAAAATATTAACGCTTACAATTTAGGTGGCACTTTTC
GGGGAAATGTGCGCGGAACCCCTATTTGTTTATTTTTCTAAATACATTCAAATATGTATCCGCTCATGAG
ACAATAACCCTGATAAATGCTTCAATAATATTGAAAAAGGAAGAGTATGAGTATTCAACATTTCCGTGTC
GCCCTTATTCCCTTTTTTGCGGCATTTTGCCTTCCTGTTTTTGCTCACCCAGAAACGCTGGTGAAAGTAA
AAGATGCTGAAGATCAGTTGGGTGCACGAGTGGGTTACATCGAACTGGATCTCAACAGCGGTAAGATCCT
TGAGAGTTTTCGCCCCGAAGAACGTTTTCCAATGATGAGCACTTTTAAAGTTCTGCTATGTGGCGCGGTA
TTATCCCGTATTGACGCCGGGCAAGAGCAACTCGGTCGCCGCATACACTATTCTCAGAATGACTTGGTTG
AGTACTCACCAGTCACAGAAAAGCATCTTACGGATGGCATGACAGTAAGAGAATTATGCAGTGCTGCCAT
AACCATGAGTGATAACACTGCGGCCAACTTACTTCTGACAACGATCGGAGGACCGAAGGAGCTAACCGCT
TTTTTGCACAACATGGGGGATCATGTAACTCGCCTTGATCGTTGGGAACCGGAGCTGAATGAAGCCATAC
CAAACGACGAGCGTGACACCACGATGCCTGTAGCAATGGCAACAACGTTGCGCAAACTATTAACTGGCGA
ACTACTTACTCTAGCTTCCCGGCAACAATTAATAGACTGGATGGAGGCGGATAAAGTTGCAGGACCACTT
CTGCGCTCGGCCCTTCCGGCTGGCTGGTTTATTGCTGATAAATCTGGAGCCGGTGAGCGTGGGTCTCGCG
GTATCATTGCAGCACTGGGGCCAGATGGTAAGCCCTCCCGTATCGTAGTTATCTACACGACGGGGAGTCA
GGCAACTATGGATGAACGAAATAGACAGATCGCTGAGATAGGTGCCTCACTGATTAAGCATTGGTAACTG
TCAGACCAAGTTTACTCATATATACTTTAGATTGATTTAAAACTTCATTTTTAATTTAAAAGGATCTAGG
TGAAGATCCTTTTTGATAATCTCATGACCAAAATCCCTTAACGTGAGTTTTCGTTCCACTGAGCGTCAGA
CCCCGTAGAAAAGATCAAAGGATCTTCTTGAGATCCTTTTTTTCTGCGCGTAATCTGCTGCTTGCAAACA
AAAAAACCACCGCTACCAGCGGTGGTTTGTTTGCCGGATCAAGAGCTACCAACTCTTTTTCCGAAGGTAA
CTGGCTTCAGCAGAGCGCAGATACCAAATACTGTTCTTCTAGTGTAGCCGTAGTTAGGCCACCACTTCAA
GAACTCTGTAGCACCGCCTACATACCTCGCTCTGCTAATCCTGTTACCAGTGGCTGCTGCCAGTGGCGAT
AAGTCGTGTCTTACCGGGTTGGACTCAAGACGATAGTTACCGGATAAGGCGCAGCGGTCGGGCTGAACGG
GGGGTTCGTGCACACAGCCCAGCTTGGAGCGAACGACCTACACCGAACTGAGATACCTACAGCGTGAGCT
ATGAGAAAGCGCCACGCTTCCCGAAGGGAGAAAGGCGGACAGGTATCCGGTAAGCGGCAGGGTCGGAACA
GGAGAGCGCACGAGGGAGCTTCCAGGGGGAAACGCCTGGTATCTTTATAGTCCTGTCGGGTTTCGCCACC
TCTGACTTGAGCGTCGATTTTTGTGATGCTCGTCAGGGGGGCGGAGCCTATGGAAAAACGCCAGCAACGC
GGCCTTTTTACGGTTCCTGGCCTTTTGCTGGCCTTTTGCTCACATGTTCTTTCCTGCGTTATCCCCTGAT
TCTGTGGATAACCGTATTACCGCCTTTGAGTGAGCTGATACCGCTCGCCGCAGCCGAACGACCGAGCGCA
GCGAGTCAGTGAGCGAGGAAGCGGAAGAGCGCCCAATACGCAAACCGCCTCTCCCCGCGCGTTGGCCGAT
TCATTAATGCAGCTGGCACGACAGGTTTCCCGACTGGAAAGCGGGCAGTGAGCGCAACGCAATTAATGTG
AGTTAGCTCACTCATTAGGCACCCCAGGCTTTACACTTTATGCTTCCGGCTCGTATGTTGTGTGGAATTG
TGAGCGGATAACAATTTCACACAGGAAACAGCTATGACCATGATTACGCCAAGCGCGCAATTAACCCTCA
CTAAAGGGAACAAAAGCTGGAGCTGCAAGC
Features (pLannotate 1.2.2; 32 found; start..end, strand, type, name):
      5..231     +  promoter       RSV promoter: Rous sarcoma virus enhancer/promoter
    232..412     +  LTR            5' LTR (truncated): truncated 5' long terminal repeat (LTR) from HIV-1
    459..584     +  misc_feature   HIV-1 Ψ: packaging signal of human immunodeficiency virus type 1
    568..931     +  CDS            HIV-1 gag (fragment): gag protein from human immunodeficiency virus 1; gag
   1077..1310    +  misc_feature   RRE: The Rev response element (RRE) of HIV-1 allows for Rev-dependent mRNA export from the nucleus to the cytoplasm.
   1687..1713    +  CDS            Rev (fragment): human immunodeficiency virus 1 (HIV-1) Rev protein; rev; enhances nuclear export of unspliced and incompletely spliced viral mRNAs
   1720..1743    +  promoter       SV40 promoter (fragment): SV40 early promoter
   1744..1815    +  promoter       SV40 promoter (fragment): SV40 enhancer and early promoter
   1839..1974    +  rep_origin     SV40 ori: SV40 origin of replication
   2020..2616    +  CDS            PuroR (fragment): puromycin N-acetyltransferase; pac from Streptomyces; confers resistance to puromycin
   2665..2782    +  misc_feature   cPPT/CTS: central polypurine tract and central termination sequence of HIV-1
   2847..2913    +  CDS            small t antigen (fragment): SV40 (simian virus 40) small t antigen
   2920..4098    +  promoter       EF-1α promoter: strong constitutive promoter for human elongation factor EF-1α
   4115..4675    +  CDS            SLC45A2 (fragment): S45A2_HUMAN - Also known as AIM1, MATP. Experimental evidence at transcript level: Swiss-Prot protein existence level 2. Melanocyte differentiation antigen. May transport substances required for melanin biosynthesis (By similarity). From Homo sapiens (Human).
   4674..4847    +  CDS            SLC45A2 (fragment): S45A2_HUMAN - Also known as AIM1, MATP. Experimental evidence at transcript level: Swiss-Prot protein existence level 2. Melanocyte differentiation antigen. May transport substances required for melanin biosynthesis (By similarity). From Homo sapiens (Human).
   4859..4912    +  promoter       U6 promoter (fragment): RNA polymerase III promoter for human U6 snRNA
   4954..5542    +  misc_feature   WPRE: woodchuck hepatitis virus posttranscriptional regulatory element
   5593..5612    +  misc_feature   cPPT/CTS (fragment): central polypurine tract and central termination sequence of HIV-1
   5614..5847    +  LTR            3' LTR (ΔU3): self-inactivating 3' long terminal repeat (LTR) from HIV-1
   5925..6046    +  polyA_signal   SV40 poly(A) signal: SV40 polyadenylation signal
   6086..6221    +  rep_origin     SV40 ori: SV40 origin of replication
   6242..6260    -  promoter       T7 promoter: promoter for bacteriophage T7 RNA polymerase
   6268..6423    +  CDS            lacZα (fragment): LacZα fragment of β-galactosidase; lacZ fragment
   6428..6856    +  rep_origin     f1 ori (sequence partly withheld): f1 bacteriophage origin of replication; arrow indicates direction of (+) strand synthesis
   6909..7013    +  promoter       AmpR promoter: bla
   7014..7874    +  CDS            AmpR: β-lactamase; bla; confers resistance to ampicillin, carbenicillin, and related antibiotics
   8045..8633    +  rep_origin     ori: high-copy-number ColE1/pMB1/pBR322/pUC origin of replication
   8816..8908    +  CDS            lacI (fragment): lac repressor; lacI; The lac repressor binds to the lac operator to inhibit transcription in E. coli. This inhibition can be relieved by adding lactose or isopropyl-β-D-thiogalactopyranoside (IPTG).
   8921..8942    +  protein_bind   CAP binding site: CAP binding activates transcription in the presence of cAMP. E. coli catabolite activator protein
   8957..8987    +  promoter       lac promoter: promoter for the E. coli lac operon
   8995..9011    +  protein_bind   lac operator: The lac repressor binds to the lac operator to inhibit transcription in E. coli. This inhibition can be relieved by adding lactose or isopropyl-β-D-thiogalactopyranoside (IPTG). lac repressor encoded by lacI
   9056..9074    +  promoter       T3 promoter: promoter for bacteriophage T3 RNA polymerase
