[The description below was written by a language model from this plasmid's Addgene catalogue record and pLannotate feature annotations shown in this document.]
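Description:
TFORF0830 is a lentiviral overexpression plasmid built on the pLX_TRC317 backbone and belongs to a barcoded library of transcription factor ORFs intended for pooled screens in mammalian cells. It is maintained in E. coli through a high-copy ColE1/pUC-type origin with ampicillin resistance (AmpR under its own bla promoter). The backbone also carries an f1 origin and remnants of a lacZα/lac promoter cloning region flanked by T7 and T3 promoters. The depositor warns that the plasmid can recombine, as is common for constructs containing LTR repeats.

The viral portion has a third-generation, self-inactivating layout. An RSV promoter drives a truncated HIV-1 5' LTR, followed by the Ψ packaging signal with a gag fragment, the RRE for Rev-dependent export of the genomic RNA, a cPPT/CTS, and a ΔU3 3' LTR followed by an SV40 poly(A) signal. Within this unit, an SV40 early promoter/origin drives puromycin N-acetyltransferase for selection of transduced cells. A separate EF-1α promoter drives the insert, a short isoform of human SLC45A2 (also called MATP or AIM1), a melanocyte differentiation antigen thought to act as a transporter in melanin biosynthesis. The insert is listed as 833 bp, and the annotation detects it as two adjoining SLC45A2 fragments, consistent with an alternative transcript rather than the full-length protein. A WPRE downstream of the ORF enhances transcript expression.

The purpose statement describes a unique 24-bp barcode that identifies the ORF in pooled experiments, but the feature table does not annotate it. A short U6 promoter fragment lies between the ORF and the WPRE, and its role is not stated.
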