Addgene plasmid #141724: TFORF0830
Purpose: Lentiviral vector for overexpressing transcription factor ORFs with unique 24-bp barcodes. Barcodes facilitate identification of transcription factors in pooled screens.
Depositing lab: Feng Zhang. Depositing organization: Broad Institute. Publication: A transcription factor atlas of directed differentiation. Joung J, Ma S, Tay T, Geiger-Schuller KR, Kirchgatterer PC, Verdine VK, Guo B, Arias-Garcia MA, Allen WE, Singh A, Kuksenko O, Abudayyeh OO, Gootenberg JS, Fu Z, Macrae RK, Buenrostro JD, Regev A, Zhang F. Cell. 2023 Jan 5;186(1):209-229.e26. doi: 10.1016/j.cell.2022.11.026. PubMed 36608654.
Backbone
  Vector backbone: pLX_TRC317
  Backbone manufacturer: Broad Institute Genetic Perturbation Platform
  Backbone size w/o insert (bp): 8264
  Vector type: Mammalian Expression, Lentiviral
  Selectable markers: Puromycin
Growth in bacteria
  Bacterial resistance: Ampicillin, 100 μg/mL
  Growth temperature: 37°C
  Growth strain: NEB Stable
  Copy number: High Copy
Gene/Insert
  Gene/Insert name: SLC45A2
  Species: H. sapiens (human)
  Insert size (bp): 833
  Entrez Gene: SLC45A2 (a.k.a. 1A1, AIM1, MATP, OCA4, SHEP5)
  Promoter: EF1a
  Cloning method: Unknown
  Sequencing primers: 5′ GGGTGGAGACTGAAGTTAGGCCAG; 3′ CACATAGCGTAAAAGGAGCAACATAG
Terms and licenses: Academic/Nonprofit Terms; Industry Terms: Not Available to Industry
Depositor comments: NM_001297417,ENST00000509381 . The transcription factor ORF portion of this plasmid was synthesized by Genewiz. Please test multiple small colonies in case of plasmid recombination. To make this collection available in a timely manner, a portion of this collection was not fully sequenced by Addgene. If an Addgene verified full plasmid sequence is not available, please contact us prior to placing an order to request the full sequence.
How to cite: TFORF0830 was a gift from Feng Zhang (Addgene plasmid # 141724 ; http://n2t.net/addgene:141724 ; RRID:Addgene_141724)
