>Addgene plasmid #141724 | TFORF0830 | depositor partial sequence | sequence record 277309 | Insert
ACCGCCACCATGGGTAGCAACAGTGGGCAGGCTGGCCGCCACATCTATAAATCCCTAGCTGATGATGGCC
CCTTTGACTCTGTGGAGCCGCCTAAAAGACCCACCAGCAGACTCATCATGCACAGCATGGCCATGTTCGG
AAGAGAGTTCTGCTACGCGGTGGAGGCAGCGTATGTGACCCCAGTCCTGCTCAGCGTAGGTCTGCCCAGC
AGCCTGTACAGCATTGTGTGGTTCCTCAGCCCCATCCTGGGATTCCTGCTGCAGCCCGTGGTCGGATCGG
CCAGCGACCACTGCCGGTCCAGGTGGGGCCGCCGGAGACCCTACATCCTCACCCTGGGAGTCATGATGCT
CGTGGGCATGGCTCTGTACCTCAATGGGGCTACTGTTGTAGCAGCTTTGATTGCTAACCCAAGGAGGAAG
CTGGTTTGGGCCATAAGTGTCACCATGATAGGTGTCGTTCTCTTTGATTTTGCTGCCGACTTCATTGATG
GGCCCATCAAAGCCTACTTATTTGATGTCTGCTCCCATCAGGACAAGGAGAAGGGCCTCCACTACCATGC
CCTCTTCACAGACTCGCAGGGCAATGACATTAAAGTCACTGCTGAGAGCACTGGTGAACATGCCTCCTCA
CTACCGCTACCTTTGCATCAGCCACCTCATTGGATGGACAGCCTTCCTGTCCAACATGCTGTTCTTCACA
GATTTCATGGGCCAGATTGTGTACCGCGGGGATCCCTATAGTAATGAACTAGTCCGTAACTTGAAAGTAT
TTCGATTTCTTGGCTTTATATATCTTGTGGAAAGGACGAACGAGGCGCTGCGATGTTGATCAT
