>Addgene plasmid #141724 | TFORF0830 | depositor partial sequence | sequence record 277310 | Barcode
ACGAGGCGCTGCGATGTTGATCAT
